Addgene plasmid #197280: pEF HaloTag-SYT1
Purpose: Encodes full-length wild type synaptotagmin 1 (SYT1) with an N-terminal HaloTag
Depositing lab: Edwin Chapman. Depositing organization: University of Wisconsin, Madison. Publication: Synaptic vesicle proteins are selectively delivered to axons in mammalian neurons. Watson ET, Pauers MM, Seibert MJ, Vevea JD, Chapman ER. Elife. 2023 Feb 2;12:e82568. doi: 10.7554/eLife.82568. PubMed 36729040.
Backbone
  Vector backbone: pEF (#11154)
  Vector type: Mammalian Expression
Growth in bacteria
  Bacterial resistance: Ampicillin, 100 μg/mL
  Growth temperature: 37°C
  Growth strain: DH5alpha
  Copy number: High Copy
Gene/Insert
  Gene/Insert name: SYT1 and HaloTag
  Species: R. norvegicus (rat)
  Entrez Gene: Syt1 (a.k.a. P65)
  Promoter: EF1alpha
  Cloning method: Ligation Independent Cloning
Terms and licenses: Academic/Nonprofit Terms; Industry Terms: Not Available to Industry
Depositor comments: Please visit https://www.biorxiv.org/content/10.1101/2022.02.08.479521v1 for bioRxiv preprint.
How to cite: pEF HaloTag-SYT1 was a gift from Edwin Chapman (Addgene plasmid # 197280 ; http://n2t.net/addgene:197280 ; RRID:Addgene_197280)
