[The description below was written by a language model from this plasmid's Addgene catalogue record and pLannotate feature annotations shown in this document.]
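Description:
pEF HaloTag-SYT1 is a 6.6 kb mammalian expression plasmid built on the pEF backbone, encoding full-length wild-type rat synaptotagmin 1 (Syt1) fused to an N-terminal HaloTag. It is propagated in E. coli as a high-copy plasmid through a ColE1/pUC-type origin and selected with ampicillin via the β-lactamase gene and its own promoter. The backbone also carries an SV40 origin of replication with an adjacent SV40 poly(A) signal, which can support episomal replication in cells expressing large T antigen. Short lac promoter/operator and lacI fragments are cloning-vector remnants. No mammalian selection marker is annotated.

Expression is driven by the strong constitutive human EF-1α promoter. The annotated open reading frame begins with a bovine prolactin signal sequence, followed by HaloTag, a TEV protease recognition site, and then the Syt1 coding sequence. The transcript is terminated by rabbit β-globin 3′ sequence and its polyadenylation signal; the short "HBB" hit most likely reflects this globin region rather than a separate insert. Because the N-terminus of synaptotagmin 1 lies in the vesicle lumen, the cleavable signal sequence presumably directs the HaloTag across the ER membrane so that it ends up on the luminal/extracellular side, though the record does not state this explicitly. HaloTag is a modified dehalogenase that bonds covalently to chloroalkane ligands, allowing labelling with fluorescent dyes, including pulse-chase style marking of protein pools. The associated publication concerns selective delivery of synaptic vesicle proteins to axons in mammalian neurons, which fits use of this construct to visualise and track SYT1 trafficking and localisation in transfected cells.
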