Features (pLannotate 1.2.2; 20 found; start..end, strand, type, name):
    146..250     -  promoter       AmpR promoter: bla
    281..299     +  enhancer       CMV enhancer (fragment): human cytomegalovirus immediate early enhancer
    313..1494    +  promoter       EF-1α promoter: strong constitutive promoter for human elongation factor EF-1α
   1496..1526    +  misc_feature   MCS (fragment): multiple cloning site
   1532..1621    +  CDS            prolactin signal sequence: signal sequence from bovine prolactin
   1646..2529    +  CDS            HaloTag® (fragment): modified bacterial dehalogenase that forms covalent bonds with chloroalkane derivatives
   2549..2569    +  CDS            TEV site: tobacco etch virus (TEV) protease recognition and cleavage site
   2597..3859    +  CDS            Syt1: SYT1_RAT - Experimental evidence at protein level: Swiss-Prot protein existence level 1. (Microbial infection) Receptor for C.botulinum neurotoxin type G (BoNT/G, botG); unlike the case with BoNT/B, interaction is not improved in the presence of gangliosides (PubMed:15123599, PubMed:20219474). BoNT/G toxin binds to the vesicular domain of Syt1 (residues 32-53) (PubMed:15123599, PubMed:20219474). From Rattus norvegicus (Rat).
   3869..3940    +  CDS            HBB (fragment): HBB_PONPY - Experimental evidence at transcript level: Swiss-Prot protein existence level 2. Involved in oxygen transport from the lung to the various peripheral tissues. From Pongo pygmaeus (Bornean orangutan).
   4011..4066    +  polyA_signal   β-globin poly(A) signal: rabbit β-globin polyadenylation signal (Gil and Proudfoot, 1987)
   4451..4467    -  protein_bind   lac operator: The lac repressor binds to the lac operator to inhibit transcription in E. coli. This inhibition can be relieved by adding lactose or isopropyl-β-D-thiogalactopyranoside (IPTG). lac repressor encoded by lacI
   4475..4505    -  promoter       lac promoter: promoter for the E. coli lac operon
   4520..4541    -  protein_bind   CAP binding site: CAP binding activates transcription in the presence of cAMP. E. coli catabolite activator protein
   4554..4593    -  CDS            lacI (fragment): lac repressor; lacI; The lac repressor binds to the lac operator to inhibit transcription in E. coli. This inhibition can be relieved by adding lactose or isopropyl-β-D-thiogalactopyranoside (IPTG).
   4600..4622    +  promoter       SV40 promoter (fragment): SV40 enhancer and early promoter
   4646..4781    +  rep_origin     SV40 ori: SV40 origin of replication
   4801..4935    +  polyA_signal   SV40 poly(A) signal: SV40 polyadenylation signal
   4937..4991    -  CDS            lacI (fragment): lac repressor; lacI; The lac repressor binds to the lac operator to inhibit transcription in E. coli. This inhibition can be relieved by adding lactose or isopropyl-β-D-thiogalactopyranoside (IPTG).
   5174..5762    -  rep_origin     ori: high-copy-number ColE1/pMB1/pBR322/pUC origin of replication
   5933..145     -  CDS            AmpR (across the origin): β-lactamase; bla; confers resistance to ampicillin, carbenicillin, and related antibiotics
>Addgene plasmid #197280 | pEF HaloTag-SYT1 | addgene full sequence | sequence record 389098 | Addgene NGS Result
GATCCAGTTCGATGTAACCCACTCGTGCACCCAACTGATCTTCAGCATCTTTTACTTTCACCAGCGTTTC
TGGGTGAGCAAAAACAGGAAGGCAAAATGCCGCAAAAAAGGGAATAAGGGCGACACGGAAATGTTGAATA
CTCATACTCTTCCTTTTTCAATATTATTGAAGCATTTATCAGGGTTATTGTCTCATGAGCGGATACATAT
TTGAATGTATTTAGAAAAATAAACAAATAGGGGTTCCGCGCACATTTCCCCGAAAAGTGCCACCTGGGTC
GACATTGATTATTGACTAGATCATCGCGTGAGGCTCCGGTGCCCGTCAGTGGGCAGAGCGCACATCGCCC
ACAGTCCCCGAGAAGTTGGGGGGAGGGGTCGGCAATTGAACCGGTGCCTAGAGAAGGTGGCGCGGGGTAA
ACTGGGAAAGTGATGTCGTGTACTGGCTCCGCCTTTTTCCCGAGGGTGGGGGAGAACCGTATATAAGTGC
AGTAGTCGCCGTGAACGTTCTTTTTCGCAACGGGTTTGCCGCCAGAACACAGGTAAGTGCCGTGTGTGGT
TCCCGCGGGCCTGGCCTCTTTACGGGTTATGGCCCTTGCGTGCCTTGAATTACTTCCACGCCCCTGGCTG
CAGTACGTGATTCTTGATCCCGAGCTTCGGGTTGGAAGTGGGTGGGAGAGTTCGAGGCCTTGCGCTTAAG
GAGCCCCTTCGCCTCGTGCTTGAGTTGAGGCCTGGCCTGGGCGCTGGGGCCGCCGCGTGCGAATCTGGTG
GCACCTTCGCGCCTGTCTCGCTGCTTTCGATAAGTCTCTAGCCATTTAAAATTTTTGATGACCTGCTGCG
ACGCTTTTTTTCTGGCAAGATAGTCTTGTAAATGCGGGCCAAGATCTGCACACTGGTATTTCGGTTTTTG
GGGCCGCGGGCGGCGACGGGGCCCGTGCGTCCCAGCGCACATGTTCGGCGAGGCGGGGCCTGCGAGCGCG
GCCACCGAGAATCGGACGGGGGTAGTCTCAAGCTGGCCGGCCTGCTCTGGTGCCTGGCCTCGCGCCGCCG
TGTATCGCCCCGCCCTGGGCGGCAAGGCTGGCCCGGTCGGCACCAGTTGCGTGAGCGGAAAGATGGCCGC
TTCCCGGCCCTGCTGCAGGGAGCTCAAAATGGAGGACGCGGCGCTCGGGAGAGCGGGCGGGTGAGTCACC
CACACAAAGGAAAAGGGCCTTTCCGTCCTCAGCCGTCGCTTCATGTGACTCCACGGAGTACCGGGCGCCG
TCCAGGCACCTCGATTAGTTCTCGAGCTTTTGGAGTACGTCGTCTTTAGGTTGGGGGGAGGGGTTTTATG
CGATGGAGTTTCCCCACACTGAGTGGGTGGAGACTGAAGTTAGGCCAGCTTGGCACTTGATGTAATTCTC
CTTGGAATTTGCCCTTTTTGAGTTTGGATCTTGGTTCATTCTCAAGCCTCAGACAGTGGTTCAAAGTTTT
TTTCTTCCATTTCAGGTGTCGTGAGGAATTCTGCAGTCGACGGTACCGCGGGCCCGCCACCATGGACAGC
AAAGGTTCGTCGCAGAAAGGGTCCCGCCTGCTCCTGCTGCTGGTGGTGTCAAATCTACTCTTGTGCCAGG
GTGTGGTCTCCGATATCGGTACCACGCGTGGATCCGAAATCGGTACTGGCTTTCCATTCGACCCCCATTA
TGTGGAAGTCCTGGGCGAGCGCATGCACTACGTCGATGTTGGTCCGCGCGATGGCACCCCTGTGCTGTTC
CTGCACGGTAACCCGACCTCCTCCTACGTGTGGCGCAACATCATCCCGCATGTTGCACCGACCCATCGCT
GCATTGCTCCAGACCTGATCGGTATGGGCAAATCCGACAAACCAGACCTGGGTTATTTCTTCGACGACCA
CGTCCGCTTCATGGATGCCTTCATCGAAGCCCTGGGTCTGGAAGAGGTCGTCCTGGTCATTCACGACTGG
GGCTCCGCTCTGGGTTTCCACTGGGCCAAGCGCAATCCAGAGCGCGTCAAAGGTATTGCATTTATGGAGT
TCATCCGCCCTATCCCGACCTGGGACGAATGGCCAGAATTTGCCCGCGAGACCTTCCAGGCCTTCCGCAC
CACCGACGTCGGCCGCAAGCTGATCATCGATCAGAACGTTTTTATCGAGGGTACGCTGCCGATGGGTGTC
GTCCGCCCGCTGACTGAAGTCGAGATGGACCATTACCGCGAGCCGTTCCTGAATCCTGTTGACCGCGAGC
CACTGTGGCGCTTCCCAAACGAGCTGCCAATCGCCGGTGAGCCAGCGAACATCGTCGCGCTGGTCGAAGA
ATACATGGACTGGCTGCACCAGTCCCCTGTCCCGAAGCTGCTGTTCTGGGGCACCCCAGGCGTTCTGATC
CCACCGGCCGAAGCCGCTCGCCTGGCCAAAAGCCTGCCTAACTGCAAGGCTGTGGACATCGGCCCGGGTC
TGAATCTGCTGCAAGAAGACAACCCGGACCTGATCGGCAGCGAGATCGCGCGCTGGCTGTCTACTCTGGA
GATTTCCGGTGGATCCGGAAGTTCGGGGGAGGATCTGTACTTTCAGAGCGATTCCAGCGGTTCTTCAGGC
AGTTCCATGGTGAGTGCCAGTCATCCTGAGGCCCTGGCCGCCCCTGTCACCACTGTTGCGACCCTTGTCC
CACACAATGCCACTGAGCCAGCCAGTCCTGGGGAAGGGAAGGAAGATGCCTTTTCCAAGCTGAAGCAGAA
GTTTATGAATGAGCTGCATAAAATTCCATTGCCACCGTGGGCCTTAATAGCCATAGCCATAGTTGCGGTC
CTTTTAGTCGTAACCTGCTGCTTTTGTGTCTGTAAGAAATGTTTGTTCAAAAAGAAAAACAAGAAGAAGG
GGAAGGAAAAGGGAGGAAAGAACGCCATTAACATGAAAGACGTGAAAGACTTAGGGAAGACCATGAAGGA
TCAGGCCCTTAAGGATGACGATGCTGAAACCGGACTGACTGATGGAGAAGAAAAGGAAGAGCCCAAGGAA
GAGGAGAAACTGGGAAAGCTCCAATATTCACTGGACTATGACTTCCAGAATAACCAGCTGTTGGTGGGAA
TCATCCAGGCTGCTGAACTGCCCGCCCTGGACATGGGGGGTACATCCGATCCATACGTCAAAGTCTTCCT
GCTGCCTGACAAAAAGAAGAAATTTGAGACTAAAGTCCACCGGAAAACCCTCAATCCAGTCTTCAATGAA
CAATTTACTTTCAAGGTACCCTACTCGGAATTAGGTGGCAAAACCCTGGTGATGGCTGTGTATGACTTTG
ATCGCTTCTCCAAGCACGACATCATCGGAGAGTTCAAAGTTCCTATGAACACCGTGGATTTTGGCCATGT
GACCGAGGAGTGGCGCGATCTCCAGAGCGCTGAGAAAGAAGAGCAAGAGAAACTGGGTGACATCTGCTTC
TCCCTCCGCTACGTCCCTACTGCCGGCAAACTGACTGTTGTCATTCTGGAAGCCAAGAACCTGAAGAAGA
TGGATGTGGGTGGCTTATCTGATCCCTACGTGAAGATTCACCTGATGCAGAACGGTAAGAGGCTGAAGAA
GAAAAAGACGACGATTAAGAAGAACACACTCAACCCCTACTACAACGAGTCCTTCAGCTTTGAAGTTCCG
TTCGAGCAAATCCAGAAAGTGCAAGTGGTGGTAACTGTTTTGGACTATGACAAGATTGGCAAGAACGACG
CCATCGGCAAAGTCTTCGTTGGTTACAACAGCACTGGGGCGGAGCTGCGACACTGGTCAGACATGCTGGC
CAACCCCCGGCGACCCATCGCACAGTGGCACACTCTGCAGGTAGAGGAGGAGGTCGATGCCATGCTGGCT
GTCAAGAAGTAAGGCCGCACTCCTCAGGTGCAGGCTGCCTATCAGAAGGTGGTGGCTGGTGTGGCCAATG
CCCTGGCTCACAAATACCACTGAGATCTTTTTCCCTCTGCCAAAAATTATGGGGACATCATGAAGCCCCT
TGAGCATCTGACTTCTGGCTAATAAAGGAAATTTATTTTCATTGCAATAGTGTGTTGGAATTTTTTGTGT
CTCTCACTCGGAAGGACATATGGGAGGGCAAATCATTTAAAACATCAGAATGAGTATTTGGTTTAGAGTT
TGGCAACATATGCCCATATGCTGGCTGCCATGAACAAAGGTTGGCTATAAAGAGGTCATCAGTATATGAA
ACAGCCCCCTGCTGTCCATTCCTTATTCCATAGAAAAGCCTTGACTTGAGGTTAGATTTTTTTTATATTT
TGTTTTGTGTTATTTTTTTCTTTAACATCCCTAAAATTTTCCTTACATGTTTTACTAGCCAGATTTTTCC
TCCTCTCCTGACTACTCCCAGTCATAGCTGTCCCTCTTCTCTTATGGAGATCCCTCGACCTGCAGCCCAA
GCTTGGCGTAATCATGGTCATAGCTGTTTCCTGTGTGAAATTGTTATCCGCTCACAATTCCACACAACAT
ACGAGCCGGAAGCATAAAGTGTAAAGCCTGGGGTGCCTAATGAGTGAGCTAACTCACATTAATTGCGTTG
CGCTCACTGCCCGCTTTCCAGTCGGGAAACCTGTCGTGCCAGCGGATCCGCATCTCAATTAGTCAGCAAC
CATAGTCCCGCCCCTAACTCCGCCCATCCCGCCCCTAACTCCGCCCAGTTCCGCCCATTCTCCGCCCCAT
GGCTGACTAATTTTTTTTATTTATGCAGAGGCCGAGGCCGCCTCGGCCTCTGAGCTATTCCAGAAGTAGT
GAGGAGGCTTTTTTGGAGGCCTAGGCTTTTGCAAAAAGCTAACTTGTTTATTGCAGCTTATAATGGTTAC
AAATAAAGCAATAGCATCACAAATTTCACAAATAAAGCATTTTTTTCACTGCATTCTAGTTGTGGTTTGT
CCAAACTCATCAATGTATCTTATCATGTCTGGATCCGCTGCATTAATGAATCGGCCAACGCGCGGGGAGA
GGCGGTTTGCGTATTGGGCGCTCTTCCGCTTCCTCGCTCACTGACTCGCTGCGCTCGGTCGTTCGGCTGC
GGCGAGCGGTATCAGCTCACTCAAAGGCGGTAATACGGTTATCCACAGAATCAGGGGATAACGCAGGAAA
GAACATGTGAGCAAAAGGCCAGCAAAAGGCCAGGAACCGTAAAAAGGCCGCGTTGCTGGCGTTTTTCCAT
AGGCTCCGCCCCCCTGACGAGCATCACAAAAATCGACGCTCAAGTCAGAGGTGGCGAAACCCGACAGGAC
TATAAAGATACCAGGCGTTTCCCCCTGGAAGCTCCCTCGTGCGCTCTCCTGTTCCGACCCTGCCGCTTAC
CGGATACCTGTCCGCCTTTCTCCCTTCGGGAAGCGTGGCGCTTTCTCATAGCTCACGCTGTAGGTATCTC
AGTTCGGTGTAGGTCGTTCGCTCCAAGCTGGGCTGTGTGCACGAACCCCCCGTTCAGCCCGACCGCTGCG
CCTTATCCGGTAACTATCGTCTTGAGTCCAACCCGGTAAGACACGACTTATCGCCACTGGCAGCAGCCAC
TGGTAACAGGATTAGCAGAGCGAGGTATGTAGGCGGTGCTACAGAGTTCTTGAAGTGGTGGCCTAACTAC
GGCTACACTAGAAGAACAGTATTTGGTATCTGCGCTCTGCTGAAGCCAGTTACCTTCGGAAAAAGAGTTG
GTAGCTCTTGATCCGGCAAACAAACCACCGCTGGTAGCGGTGGTTTTTTTGTTTGCAAGCAGCAGATTAC
GCGCAGAAAAAAAGGATCTCAAGAAGATCCTTTGATCTTTTCTACGGGGTCTGACGCTCAGTGGAACGAA
AACTCACGTTAAGGGATTTTGGTCATGAGATTATCAAAAAGGATCTTCACCTAGATCCTTTTAAATTAAA
AATGAAGTTTTAAATCAATCTAAAGTATATATGAGTAAACTTGGTCTGACAGTTACCAATGCTTAATCAG
TGAGGCACCTATCTCAGCGATCTGTCTATTTCGTTCATCCATAGTTGCCTGACTCCCCGTCGTGTAGATA
ACTACGATACGGGAGGGCTTACCATCTGGCCCCAGTGCTGCAATGATACCGCGAGACCCACGCTCACCGG
CTCCAGATTTATCAGCAATAAACCAGCCAGCCGGAAGGGCCGAGCGCAGAAGTGGTCCTGCAACTTTATC
CGCCTCCATCCAGTCTATTAATTGTTGCCGGGAAGCTAGAGTAAGTAGTTCGCCAGTTAATAGTTTGCGC
AACGTTGTTGCCATTGCTACAGGCATCGTGGTGTCACGCTCGTCGTTTGGTATGGCTTCATTCAGCTCCG
GTTCCCAACGATCAAGGCGAGTTACATGATCCCCCATGTTGTGCAAAAAAGCGGTTAGCTCCTTCGGTCC
TCCGATCGTTGTCAGAAGTAAGTTGGCCGCAGTGTTATCACTCATGGTTATGGCAGCACTGCATAATTCT
CTTACTGTCATGCCATCCGTAAGATGCTTTTCTGTGACTGGTGAGTACTCAACCAAGTCATTCTGAGAAT
AGTGTATGCGGCGACCGAGTTGCTCTTGCCCGGCGTCAATACGGGATAATACCGCGCCACATAGCAGAAC
TTTAAAAGTGCTCATCATTGGAAAACGTTCTTCGGGGCGAAAACTCTCAAGGATCTTACCGCTGTTGA
